>Addgene plasmid #71072 | pFOSGE_CUS1G03 | depositor partial sequence | sequence record 127014 | insert
ATGGAGGAGACATATCTGTACGATCCTAATCTGCTGCTAAAGCTGGACTTTCATCGCAGTCCCGCCAACT
TTAAGCCCTTCATATCGGCGGCCAATCCCGGCGAGCCCTGGATGAAAGTGCGTCCTCTCAAGGACACCGA
CTACGATCGTGGATTCCTGCAGCTGCTCTCGCAACTCACCCATGTCGGCAATGTGAATCGTACGCAGTTC
TTGACCCGCTTTTCGCAGATGAAAGCCAGTGGGGACTACTTTGTCACCGTCATTGAGGACACTCGCAAGA
ATGAGATTATTGGAGCTGCATCCTTGGTGATCGAGCGCAAGTTCATCCATAACTGTGCTGTGCGTGGCCG
TCTAGAGGATGTGGTGGTCAATGACACGTATCGCGGGAAGCAACTGGGAAAACTGATCGTGGTCACCGTA
TCGCTGCTGGCCGAGGAACTGGGCTGCTACAAAATGTCGCTGGACTGCAAGGACAAGCTGATCAAGTTCT
ATGAGTCGCTGGGCTATGTGGCCATTCCCGGAAACTCCAACTCCATGACGATTCGCTACGATGAGGGGCC
AACGCTCAAGCGGAATGCTACCTCAGCCGGCTCCAGTGGAACAGTGGGCGACTCCTGCCAAACTGTGAGC
CTCGATTTTGCCTCT
