>Addgene plasmid #71072 | pFOSGE_CUS1G03 | addgene partial sequence | sequence record 130972 | M13-Rev 5'-CAGGAAACAGCTATGACC-3'
ATTTTATTTTGACTGATAGTGACCTGTTCGTTGCAACAAATTGATAAGCAATGCTTTCTTATAATGCCAA
CTTTGTACAAGAAAGCTGGGTCAGAGGCAAAATCGAGGCTCACAGTTTGGCAGGAGTCGCCCACTGTTCC
ACTGGAGCCGGCTGAGGTAGCATTCCGCTTGAGCGTTGGCCCCTCATCGTAGCGAATCGTCATGGAGTTG
GAGTTTCCGGGAATGGCCACATAGCCCAGCGACTCATAGAACTTGATCAGCTTGTCCTTGCAGTCCAGCG
ACATTTTGTAGCAGCCCAGTTCCTCGGCCAGCAGCGATACGGTGACCACGATCAGTTTTCCCAGTTGCTT
CCCGCGATACGTGTCATTGACCACCACATCCTCTAGACGGCCACGCACAGCACAGTTATGGATGAACTTG
CGCTCGATCACCAAGGATGCAGCTCCAATAATCTCATTCTTGCGAGTGTCCTCAATGACGGTGACAAAGT
AGTCCCCACTGGCTTTCATCTG
