>Addgene plasmid #71072 | pFOSGE_CUS1G03 | addgene partial sequence | sequence record 130973 | M13-F20 5'-TGTAAAACGACGGCCAGT-3'
GATTTATTTTGACTGATAGTGACCTGTTCGTTGCAACAAATTGATGAGCAATGCTTTTTTATAACGCTCA
ACTTTGTACAAAAAAGCAGGCTTCATGGAGGAGACATATCTGTACGATCCTAATCTGCTGCTAAAGCTGG
ACTTTCATCGCAGTCCCGCCAACTTTAAGCCCTTCATATCGGCGGCCAATCCCGGCGAGCCCTGGATGAA
AGTGCGTCCTCTCAAGGACACCGACTACGATCGTGGATTCCTGCAGCTGCTCTCGCAACTCACCCATGTC
GGCAATGTGAATCGTACGCAGTTCTTGACCCGCTTTTCGCAGATGAAAGCCAGTGGGGACTACTTTGTCA
CCGTCATTGAGGACACTCGCAAGAATGAGATTATTGGAGCTGCATCCTTGGTGATCGAGCGCAAGTTCAT
CCATAACTGTGCTGTGCGTGGCCGTCTAGAGGATGTGGTGGTCAATGACACGTATCGCGGGAAGCAACTG
GGAAAACTGATCGTGGTCACCGTATCGCTGCTGGCCGAGGAACTGGGCTGCTACAAAATGTCGCTGGACT
GCAAGGACAAGCTGATCAAGTTCTATGAGTCGCTGGGCTATGTGGCCATTCCCGGAAACTCCAACTCCAT
GACGATTCGCTACGATGAGGGGCCAACGCTCAAGCGGAATGCTACCTCAGCCGGCTCCAGTGGAACAGTG
GGCGACTCCTG
