[The description below was written by a language model from this plasmid's Addgene catalogue record.]
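Description:
pFOSGE_CUS1G03 is a Gateway entry clone built on the commercial pDONR221 donor backbone and carrying the Drosophila melanogaster gene CG1969 as a 645 bp insert. It is a bacterial cloning plasmid rather than an expression vector: it is maintained at high copy number in standard E. coli cloning strains and selected with kanamycin. The insert was introduced by Gateway recombination. In a pDONR221-derived entry clone this normally means that the donor vector's counter-selectable cassette has been replaced by the fragment of interest, leaving it flanked by attL recombination sites. No feature table accompanies the record, so the exact site arrangement, the origin of replication and the insert boundaries are not documented here. M13 forward and reverse primer sites flank the insert and are listed for sequence verification.

Entry clones of this type carry no promoter for expressing the insert in eukaryotic cells, and the record lists no promoter, tag or reporter. It also does not state whether the insert is a complete open reading frame or whether it retains a stop codon. The plasmid instead serves as a shuttle source. An LR recombination reaction can transfer CG1969 into any compatible destination vector, which then supplies the promoter, fusion partners and host-specific elements needed for a given experiment. The associated publication concerns the context-dependent regulatory functions of transcriptional regulators, which suggests that this clone belongs to a larger collection of fly factor coding sequences prepared for systematic functional testing. The record itself gives the purpose only as a Gateway entry clone.
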