Addgene plasmid #71072: pFOSGE_CUS1G03
Purpose: Gateway entry clone
Depositing lab: Alexander Stark. Depositing organization: Research Institute of Molecular Pathology (IMP). Publication: Transcriptional regulators form diverse groups with context-dependent regulatory functions. Stampfel G, Kazmar T, Frank O, Wienerroither S, Reiter F, Stark A. Nature. 2015 Nov 9. doi: 10.1038/nature15545. PubMed 26550828.
Backbone
  Vector backbone: pDONR221
  Backbone manufacturer: Invitrogen
  Backbone size w/o insert (bp): 4762
  Vector type: Gateway entry vector
Growth in bacteria
  Bacterial resistance: Kanamycin, 50 μg/mL
  Growth temperature: 37°C
  Growth strain: DH5alpha
  Copy number: High Copy
Gene/Insert
  Gene/Insert name: CG1969 (alt names: FBgn0039690; CG1969, FBtr0085474)
  Species: D. melanogaster (fly)
  Insert size (bp): 645
  Cloning method: Gateway Cloning
  Sequencing primers: 5′ M13-F20; 3′ M13R
Terms and licenses: Academic/Nonprofit Terms; Industry Terms: Not Available to Industry
How to cite: pFOSGE_CUS1G03 was a gift from Alexander Stark (Addgene plasmid # 71072 ; http://n2t.net/addgene:71072 ; RRID:Addgene_71072)
